Addgene plasmid #172724: Spike Display_Part-4 DO
Purpose: Encodes a sfGFP dropout expression cassette in place of Part 4 of HexaPro-D614G spike to be used in the Spike Display system
Depositing lab: IIya Finkelstein. Depositing organization: University of Texas at Austin. Publication: Rapid characterization of spike variants via mammalian cell surface display. Javanmardi K, Chou CW, Terrace CI, Annapareddy A, Kaoud TS, Guo Q, Lutgens J, Zorkic H, Horton AP, Gardner EC, Nguyen G, Boutz DR, Goike J, Voss WN, Kuo HC, Dalby KN, Gollihar JD, Finkelstein IJ. Mol Cell. 2021 Dec 16;81(24):5099-5111.e8. doi: 10.1016/j.molcel.2021.11.024. PubMed 34919820.
Backbone
  Vector backbone: pcDNA5/FRT/TO/intron
  Vector type: Mammalian Expression
Growth in bacteria
  Bacterial resistance: Ampicillin, 100 μg/mL
  Growth temperature: 37°C
  Growth strain: DH5alpha
  Copy number: High Copy
Gene/Insert
  Gene/Insert name: SARS-CoV-2 S HexaPro-D614G (alt name: SARS-CoV-2 S 6P-D614G)
  Species: Severe acute respiratory syndrome coronavirus 2
  Mutation: Ectodomain only (AAs 1-1208); 682-685 (furin site) replaced with 'GSAS'; F817P, A892P, A899P, A942P, K986P, V987P, D614G
  Entrez Gene: S (a.k.a. GU280_gp02, spike glycoprotein)
  Promoter: CMV
  Tag / fusion protein: 3X-FLAG; Strep-Tag II; HRV 3C cut site; PDGFR-B TM (C terminal on backbone)
  Cloning method: Gibson Cloning
Terms and licenses: Academic/Nonprofit Terms; Industry Terms: Not Available to Industry
Depositor comments: Please visit https://www.biorxiv.org/content/10.1101/2021.03.30.437622v2 for bioRxiv preprint.
How to cite: Spike Display_Part-4 DO was a gift from IIya Finkelstein (Addgene plasmid # 172724 ; http://n2t.net/addgene:172724 ; RRID:Addgene_172724)
