[The description below was written by a language model from this plasmid's Addgene catalogue record and pLannotate feature annotations shown in this document.]
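Description:
Spike Display_Part-4 DO is a mammalian expression plasmid built on a pcDNA5/FRT/TO backbone carrying an intron, and it serves as a cloning acceptor ("dropout" vector) in the Spike Display system for presenting SARS-CoV-2 spike variants on the mammalian cell surface. It is propagated in E. coli through a high-copy ColE1/pUC-type origin with ampicillin selection. The backbone also carries an FRT site placed directly upstream of a hygromycin resistance coding sequence, the arrangement used for FLP-mediated integration into a genomic FRT landing site with hygromycin selection, along with a partial f1 origin.

The expression unit is driven by the CMV enhancer and promoter followed by tet operator sequences, which allow tetracycline-regulated expression in cells supplying the Tet repressor. These are followed by a chimeric intron and an Igκ leader for secretory targeting. The payload is the HexaPro-D614G spike ectodomain (residues 1-1208, with the furin site replaced by GSAS, six stabilising proline substitutions and D614G), but the segment designated Part 4 has been replaced by a superfolder GFP cassette ending in the bacterial rrnB T1 and T7Te terminators, so the spike coding sequence appears as two fragments flanking it. The promoter driving sfGFP is not annotated in the feature table. Downstream, the record lists 3xFLAG, Strep-Tag II, an HRV 3C cleavage site and the PDGFRβ transmembrane domain, which anchors the spike at the membrane and permits detection or release, followed by the bGH polyadenylation signal.

In use, a variant Part 4 fragment is swapped in for the sfGFP cassette. Loss of green fluorescence in bacterial colonies presumably marks correct assemblies, restoring a full-length display construct for characterising spike variants.
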