Features (pLannotate 1.2.2; 30 found; start..end, strand, type, name):
     53..277     +  polyA_signal   bGH poly(A) signal: bovine growth hormone polyadenylation signal
    281..302     +  promoter       SV40 promoter (fragment): SV40 enhancer and early promoter
    323..556     +  rep_origin     f1 ori (fragment) (sequence partly withheld): f1 bacteriophage origin of replication; arrow indicates direction of (+) strand synthesis
    561..608     +  protein_bind   FRT: FLP-mediated recombination occurs in the 8-bp core sequence TCTAGAAA (Turan and Bode, 2011). FLP recombinase from the Saccharomyces cerevisiae 2μ plasmid
    616..1638    +  CDS            HygR: aminoglycoside phosphotransferase from E. coli; aph(4)-Ia; confers resistance to hygromycin
   1648..1773    +  CDS            ble (fragment): BLE_KLEPN - Experimental evidence at protein level: Swiss-Prot protein existence level 1. Binding protein with a strong affinity to the bleomycin family of antibiotics. Binds to CL990; an antimitotic-antibiotic compound. From Klebsiella pneumoniae.
   1768..1889    +  polyA_signal   SV40 poly(A) signal: SV40 polyadenylation signal
   1962..1978    -  protein_bind   lac operator: The lac repressor binds to the lac operator to inhibit transcription in E. coli. This inhibition can be relieved by adding lactose or isopropyl-β-D-thiogalactopyranoside (IPTG). lac repressor encoded by lacI
   1986..2016    -  promoter       lac promoter: promoter for the E. coli lac operon
   2031..2052    -  protein_bind   CAP binding site: CAP binding activates transcription in the presence of cAMP. E. coli catabolite activator protein
   2065..2157    -  CDS            lacI (fragment): lac repressor; lacI; The lac repressor binds to the lac operator to inhibit transcription in E. coli. This inhibition can be relieved by adding lactose or isopropyl-β-D-thiogalactopyranoside (IPTG).
   2340..2928    -  rep_origin     ori: high-copy-number ColE1/pMB1/pBR322/pUC origin of replication
   3099..3959    -  CDS            AmpR: β-lactamase; bla; confers resistance to ampicillin, carbenicillin, and related antibiotics
   3960..4051    -  promoter       AmpR promoter: bla
   4123..4175    -  misc_feature   bom (fragment): basis of mobility region from pBR322
   4330..4709    +  enhancer       CMV enhancer: human cytomegalovirus immediate early enhancer
   4710..4913    +  promoter       CMV promoter: human cytomegalovirus (CMV) immediate early promoter
   4915..4934    +  promoter       PLtetO-1 promoter (fragment): modified phage lambda PL promoter with tet operator sites (Lutz and Bujard, 1997)
   4936..4955    +  promoter       PLtetO-1 promoter (fragment): modified phage lambda PL promoter with tet operator sites (Lutz and Bujard, 1997)
   4963..4996    +  promoter       TRE3GV promoter (fragment): 3rd-generation Tet-responsive promoter that can be activated by binding of Tet-On® 3G, optimized for retroviral and lentiviral vectors
   5107..5239    +  intron         chimeric intron: chimera between introns from human β-globin and immunoglobulin heavy chain genes
   5284..5302    +  promoter       T7 promoter: promoter for bacteriophage T7 RNA polymerase
   5348..5410    +  sig_peptide    Igκ leader: leader sequence from mouse immunoglobulin κ light chain
   5411..7774    +  CDS            S (fragment): SPIKE_SARS2 - Experimental evidence at protein level: Swiss-Prot protein existence level 1. [Spike glycoprotein]: May down-regulate host tetherin (BST2) by lysosomal degradation, thereby counteracting its antiviral activity. From Severe acute respiratory syndrome coronavirus 2 (2019-nCoV) (SARS-CoV-2).
   7952..8665    +  CDS            superfolder GFP: GFP variant that folds robustly even when fused to poorly folded proteins (Pédelacq et al., 2006)
   8677..8748    +  terminator     rrnB T1 terminator: transcription terminator T1 from the E. coli rrnB gene
   8764..8791    +  terminator     T7Te terminator: phage T7 early transcription terminator
   8809..9273    +  CDS            S (fragment): SPIKE_SARS2 - Experimental evidence at protein level: Swiss-Prot protein existence level 1. [Spike glycoprotein]: May down-regulate host tetherin (BST2) by lysosomal degradation, thereby counteracting its antiviral activity. From Severe acute respiratory syndrome coronavirus 2 (2019-nCoV) (SARS-CoV-2).
   9370..9435    +  CDS            3xFLAG: three tandem FLAG® epitope tags, followed by an enterokinase cleavage site
   9538..9684    +  CDS            PDGFRβ TM domain: transmembrane domain from platelet derived growth factor receptor beta
>Addgene plasmid #172724 | Spike Display_Part-4 DO | addgene full sequence | sequence record 339287 | Addgene NGS Result
TAACGGCCGCTCGAGTCTAGAGGGCCCGTTTAAACCCGCTGATCAGCCTCGACTGTGCCTTCTAGTTGCC
AGCCATCTGTTGTTTGCCCCTCCCCCGTGCCTTCCTTGACCCTGGAAGGTGCCACTCCCACTGTCCTTTC
CTAATAAAATGAGGAAATTGCATCGCATTGTCTGAGTAGGTGTCATTCTATTCTGGGGGGTGGGGTGGGG
CAGGACAGCAAGGGGGAGGATTGGGAAGACAATAGCAGGCATGCTGGGGATGCGGTGGGCTCTATGGCTT
CTGAGGCGGAAAGAACCAGCTGGGGCTCTAGGGGGTATCCCC
[124 nt withheld, positions 323-446]
C
[91 nt withheld, positions 448-538]
AGGGTGATGGTTCACGTACCTAGAAGTTCCTATTCCGAAGTTCCTATTCTCTAGAAAGTATAGGAACTTC
CTTGGCCAAAAAGCCTGAACTCACCGCGACGTCTGTCGAGAAGTTTCTGATCGAAAAGTTCGACAGCGTC
TCCGACCTGATGCAGCTCTCGGAGGGCGAAGAATCTCGTGCTTTCAGCTTCGATGTAGGAGGGCGTGGAT
ATGTCCTGCGGGTAAATAGCTGCGCCGATGGTTTCTACAAAGATCGTTATGTTTATCGGCACTTTGCATC
GGCCGCGCTCCCGATTCCGGAAGTGCTTGACATTGGGGAATTCAGCGAGAGCCTGACCTATTGCATCTCC
CGCCGTGCACAGGGTGTCACGTTGCAAGACCTGCCTGAAACCGAACTGCCCGCTGTTCTGCAGCCGGTCG
CGGAGGCCATGGATGCGATCGCTGCGGCCGATCTTAGCCAGACGAGCGGGTTCGGCCCATTCGGACCGCA
AGGAATCGGTCAATACACTACATGGCGTGATTTCATATGCGCGATTGCTGATCCCCATGTGTATCACTGG
CAAACTGTGATGGACGACACCGTCAGTGCGTCCGTCGCGCAGGCTCTCGATGAGCTGATGCTTTGGGCCG
AGGACTGCCCCGAAGTCCGGCACCTCGTGCACGCGGATTTCGGCTCCAACAATGTCCTGACGGACAATGG
CCGCATAACAGCGGTCATTGACTGGAGCGAGGCGATGTTCGGGGATTCCCAATACGAGGTCGCCAACATC
TTCTTCTGGAGGCCGTGGTTGGCTTGTATGGAGCAGCAGACGCGCTACTTCGAGCGGAGGCATCCGGAGC
TTGCAGGATCGCCGCGGCTCCGGGCGTATATGCTCCGCATTGGTCTTGACCAACTCTATCAGAGCTTGGT
TGACGGCAATTTCGATGATGCAGCTTGGGCGCAGGGTCGATGCGACGCAATCGTCCGATCCGGAGCCGGG
ACTGTCGGGCGTACACAAATCGCCCGCAGAAGCGCGGCCGTCTGGACCGATGGCTGTGTAGAAGTACTCG
CCGATAGTGGAAACCGACGCCCCAGCACTCGTCCGAGGGCAAAGGAATAGCACGTACTACGAGATTTCGA
TTCCACCGCCGCCTTCTATGAAAGGTTGGGCTTCGGAATCGTTTTCCGGGACGCCGGCTGGATGATCCTC
CAGCGCGGGGATCTCATGCTGGAGTTCTTCGCCCACCCCAACTTGTTTATTGCAGCTTATAATGGTTACA
AATAAAGCAATAGCATCACAAATTTCACAAATAAAGCATTTTTTTCACTGCATTCTAGTTGTGGTTTGTC
CAAACTCATCAATGTATCTTATCATGTCTGTATACCGTCGACCTCTAGCTAGAGCTTGGCGTAATCATGG
TCATAGCTGTTTCCTGTGTGAAATTGTTATCCGCTCACAATTCCACACAACATACGAGCCGGAAGCATAA
AGTGTAAAGCCTGGGGTGCCTAATGAGTGAGCTAACTCACATTAATTGCGTTGCGCTCACTGCCCGCTTT
CCAGTCGGGAAACCTGTCGTGCCAGCTGCATTAATGAATCGGCCAACGCGCGGGGAGAGGCGGTTTGCGT
ATTGGGCGCTCTTCCGCTTCCTCGCTCACTGACTCGCTGCGCTCGGTCGTTCGGCTGCGGCGAGCGGTAT
CAGCTCACTCAAAGGCGGTAATACGGTTATCCACAGAATCAGGGGATAACGCAGGAAAGAACATGTGAGC
AAAAGGCCAGCAAAAGGCCAGGAACCGTAAAAAGGCCGCGTTGCTGGCGTTTTTCCATAGGCTCCGCCCC
CCTGACGAGCATCACAAAAATCGACGCTCAAGTCGGAGGTGGCGAAACCCGACAGGACTATAAAGATACC
AGGCGTTTCCCCCTGGAAGCTCCCTCGTGCGCTCTCCTGTTCCGACCCTGCCGCTTACCGGATACCTGTC
CGCCTTTCTCCCTTCGGGAAGCGTGGCGCTTTCTCATAGCTCACGCTGTAGGTATCTCAGTTCGGTGTAG
GTCGTTCGCTCCAAGCTGGGCTGTGTGCACGAACCCCCCGTTCAGCCCGACCGCTGCGCCTTATCCGGTA
ACTATCGTCTTGAGTCCAACCCGGTAAGACACGACTTATCGCCACTGGCAGCAGCCACTGGTAACAGGAT
TAGCAGAGCGAGGTATGTAGGCGGTGCTACAGAGTTCTTGAAGTGGTGGCCTAACTACGGCTACACTAGA
AGAACAGTATTTGGTATCTGCGCTCTGCTGAAGCCAGTTACCTTCGGAAAAAGAGTTGGTAGCTCTTGAT
CCGGCAAACAAACCACCGCTGGTAGCGGTGGTTTTTTTGTTTGCAAGCAGCAGATTACGCGCAGAAAAAA
AGGATCTCAAGAAGATCCTTTGATCTTTTCTACGGGGTCTGACGCTCAGTGGAACGAAAACTCACGTTAA
GGGATTTTGGTCATGAGATTATCAAAAAGGATCTTCACCTAGATCCTTTTAAATTAAAAATGAAGTTTTA
AATCAATCTAAAGTATATATGAGTAAACTTGGTCTGACAGTTACCAATGCTTAATCAGTGAGGCACCTAT
CTCAGCGATCTGTCTATTTCGTTCATCCATAGTTGCCTGACTCCCCGTCGTGTAGATAACTACGATACGG
GAGGGCTTACCATCTGGCCCCAGTGCTGCAATGATACCGCGAGACCCACGCTCACCGGCTCCAGATTTAT
CAGCAATAAACCAGCCAGCCGGAAGGGCCGAGCGCAGAAGTGGTCCTGCAACTTTATCCGCCTCCATCCA
GTCTATTAATTGTTGCCGGGAAGCTAGAGTAAGTAGTTCGCCAGTTAATAGTTTGCGCAACGTTGTTGCC
ATTGCTACAGGCATCGTGGTGTCACGCTCGTCGTTTGGTATGGCTTCATTCAGCTCCGGTTCCCAACGAT
CAAGGTGAGTTACATGATCCCCCATGTTGTGCAAAAAAGCGGTTAGCTCCTTCGGTCCTCCGATCGTTGT
CAGAAGTAAGTTGGCCGCAGTGTTATCACTCATGGTTATGGCAGCACTGCATAATTCTCTTACTGTCATG
CCATCCGTAAGATGCTTTTCTGTGACTGGTGAGTACTCAACCAAGTCATTCTGAGAATAGTGTATGCGGC
GACCGAGTTGCTCTTGCCCGGCGTCAATACGGGATAATACCGCGCCACATAGCAGAACTTTAAAAGTGCT
CATCATTGGAAAACGTTCTTCGGGGCGAAAACTCTCAAGGATCTTACCGCTGTTGAGATCCAGTTCGATG
TAACCCACTCGTGCACCCAACTGATCTTCAGCATCTTTTACTTTCACCAGCGTTTCTGGGTGAGCAAAAA
CAGGAAGGCAAAATGCCGCAAAAAAGGGAATAAGGGCGACACGGAAATGTTGAATACTCATACTCTTCCT
TTTTCAATATTATTGAAGCATTTATCAGGGTTATTGTCTCATGAGCGGATACATATTTGAATGTATTTAG
AAAAATAAACAAATAGGGGTTCCGCACACATTTCCCCGAAAAGTGCCACCTGACGTCGACGGATCGGGAG
ATCTCCCGATCCCCTATGGTGCACTCTCAGTACAATCTGCTCTGATGCCGCATAGTTAAGCCAGTATCTG
CTCCCTGCTTGTGTGTTGGAGGTCGCTGAGTAGTGCGCGAGCAAAATTTAAGCTACAACAAGGCAAGGCT
TGACCGACAATTGCATGAAGAATCTGCTTAGGGTTAGGCGTTTTGCGCTGCTTCGCGATGTACGGGCCAG
ATATACGCGTTGACATTGATTATTGACTAGTTATTAATAGTAATCAATTACGGGGTCATTAGTTCATAGC
CCATATATGGAGTTCCGCGTTACATAACTTACGGTAAATGGCCCGCCTGGCTGACCGCCCAACGACCCCC
GCCCATTGACGTCAATAATGACGTATGTTCCCATAGTAACGCCAATAGGGACTTTCCATTGACGTCAATG
GGTGGAGTATTTACGGTAAACTGCCCACTTGGCAGTACATCAAGTGTATCATATGCCAAGTACGCCCCCT
ATTGACGTCAATGACGGTAAATGGCCCGCCTGGCATTATGCCCAGTACATGACCTTATGGGACTTTCCTA
CTTGGCAGTACATCTACGTATTAGTCATCGCTATTACCATGGTGATGCGGTTTTGGCAGTACATCAATGG
GCGTGGATAGCGGTTTGACTCACGGGGATTTCCAAGTCTCCACCCCATTGACGTCAATGGGAGTTTGTTT
TGGCACCAAAATCAACGGGACTTTCCAAAATGTCGTAACAACTCCGCCCCATTGACGCAAATGGGCGGTA
GGCGTGTACGGTGGGAGGTCTATATAAGCAGAGCTCTCCCTATCAGTGATAGAGATCTCCCTATCAGTGA
TAGAGATCGTCGACGAGCTCGTTTAGTGAACCGTCAGATCGCCTGGAGACGCCATCCACGCTGTTTTGAC
CTCCATAGAAGACACCGGGACCGATCCAGCCTCCGGACTCTAGCGTTTAAACTTAAGCTGCAGAAGTTGG
TCGTGAGGCACTGGGCAGGTAAGTATCAAGGTTACAAGACAGGTTTAAGGAGACCAATAGAAACTGGGCT
TGTCGAGACAGAGAAGACTCTTGCGTTTCTGATAGGCACCTATTGGTCTTACTGACATCCACTTTGCCTT
TCTCTCCACAGGTGTCCACTCCCAGTTCAATTACAGCTCTTAAGGCTAGAGTACTTAATACGACTCACTA
TAGGCTAGCCTCGAGAATTCACGCGTGGTACCTCTAGAGTCGACCCGGGATGGAGACAGACACACTCCTG
CTATGGGTACTGCTGCTCTGGGTTCCAGGTTCCACTGGTGACATGTTCGTGTTCCTGGTGCTCCTGCCTC
TGGTGAGCAGCCAGTGCGTGAACCTGACCACCCGAACCCAGCTCCCACCAGCCTACACCAACAGCTTTAC
ACGGGGCGTGTACTACCCTGACAAGGTGTTCAGATCTAGCGTCCTGCACAGCACTCAGGACCTCTTCCTG
CCGTTCTTCAGCAACGTGACATGGTTCCACGCCATCCACGTGAGCGGCACAAACGGAACCAAGCGGTTTG
ATAACCCCGTCCTGCCATTCAATGATGGAGTTTACTTCGCCAGTACCGAGAAGAGTAACATCATCCGGGG
CTGGATCTTCGGCACCACCCTGGATAGCAAAACACAGAGCCTCCTGATCGTGAACAATGCCACGAACGTC
GTGATCAAGGTGTGCGAGTTCCAGTTTTGCAATGATCCTTTCCTGGGTGTGTACTACCACAAGAACAACA
AGAGCTGGATGGAAAGCGAGTTCAGAGTCTACAGCAGCGCCAACAACTGCACATTCGAGTACGTCTCTCA
GCCTTTTCTGATGGACCTTGAGGGGAAACAAGGCAACTTCAAGAACCTGAGAGAATTCGTGTTCAAGAAC
ATCGACGGCTACTTCAAAATCTACTCCAAGCACACACCCATCAACCTGGTCCGGGACCTCCCTCAGGGCT
TCAGCGCCCTGGAACCCCTGGTCGACCTGCCCATAGGCATCAACATAACGCGGTTCCAAACCCTGCTGGC
CCTGCATAGATCCTACCTGACTCCTGGCGACAGCAGCAGCGGATGGACCGCCGGAGCTGCAGCCTACTAT
GTGGGCTACCTGCAACCTAGAACCTTCCTGCTGAAGTACAACGAGAACGGCACAATCACAGACGCCGTCG
ACTGCGCCCTGGACCCTCTCTCTGAGACAAAGTGCACCCTGAAGTCCTTCACCGTGGAAAAGGGCATCTA
CCAGACCAGCAACTTCCGGGTGCAGCCTACAGAGAGCATCGTGCGATTTCCAAACATTACCAACCTCTGC
CCCTTCGGCGAGGTGTTTAACGCCACAAGATTTGCCTCCGTTTACGCCTGGAATAGAAAGAGAATCAGCA
ATTGTGTGGCCGACTACTCCGTGCTGTATAACAGCGCCTCTTTCAGCACCTTCAAGTGCTACGGCGTTTC
CCCAACAAAGCTGAATGACCTGTGCTTCACCAACGTGTACGCCGACTCCTTCGTAATTAGAGGCGATGAG
GTGCGGCAGATCGCACCAGGCCAGACCGGTAAGATCGCTGACTACAACTATAAGCTGCCTGATGATTTTA
CAGGCTGCGTGATCGCCTGGAACTCTAACAACCTGGATAGCAAGGTGGGCGGCAACTACAACTACCTGTA
CCGGCTGTTTCGCAAGTCTAACCTGAAACCTTTCGAGAGAGACATCTCCACAGAGATCTACCAGGCCGGT
TCTACACCTTGTAACGGGGTGGAAGGCTTCAACTGTTACTTCCCTCTGCAAAGCTACGGCTTCCAGCCTA
CCAATGGAGTCGGCTACCAGCCATACCGGGTGGTCGTGCTGTCCTTCGAGTTACTCCACGCCCCCGCCAC
CGTCTGCGGTCCTAAGAAGTCCACCAATCTGGTTAAGAACAAATGCGTGAACTTCAACTTCAACGGCCTG
ACCGGGACCGGCGTGCTGACCGAAAGCAACAAAAAGTTCCTCCCCTTCCAGCAGTTCGGCCGTGATATCG
CTGACACCACAGATGCCGTCAGAGATCCACAGACCCTGGAAATCCTGGATATTACACCCTGCTCCTTCGG
AGGAGTTTCTGTGATCACCCCCGGGACCAATACCAGCAACCAGGTGGCTGTGCTGTACCAAGGTGTTAAC
TGCACCGAGGTTCCTGTGGCCATCCACGCCGATCAGCTGACACCTACTTGGAGAGTGTACTCCACTGGCT
CCAATGTGTTCCAGACCAGGGCCGGATGTCTGATCGGCGCCGAGCACGTGAATAACAGTTACGAGTGCGA
CATCCCTATCGGCGCCGGCATCTGTGCCAGCTACCAGACCCAGACAAACAGCCCTGGGTCTGCTTCCTCT
GTAGCTAGCCAGAGCATCATCGCCTACACCATGAGCCTGGGCGCAGAGAACAGCGTGGCCTATTCCAACA
ACTCTATCGCCATTCCCACCAACTTTACAATTAGCGTCACAACAGAGATCCTGCCCGTGAGCATGACCAA
GACCAGCGTGGACTGTACAATGTACATCTGTGGCGACAGCACTGAATGCAGCAACCTGCTGCTGCAATAC
GGCTCCTTTTGCACCCAACTGAACCGGGCGCTGACCGGAATCGCCGTGGAACAGGACAAAAATACCCAGG
AGGTGTTCGCCCAAGTGAAGCAGATCGGTGGCAGGTGGAAAGTGAAACGTGATTTCATGCGTCATTTTGA
ACATTTTGTAAATCTTATTTAATAATGTGTGCGGCAATTCACATTTAATTTATGAATGTTTTCTTAACAT
CGCGGCAACTCAAGAAACGGCAGGTTCGGATCTTAGCTACTAGAGAAAGAGGAGAAATACTAGATGCGTA
AAGGCGAAGAGCTGTTCACTGGTGTCGTCCCTATTCTGGTGGAACTGGATGGTGATGTCAACGGTCATAA
GTTTTCCGTGCGTGGCGAGGGTGAAGGTGACGCAACTAATGGTAAACTGACGCTGAAGTTCATCTGTACT
ACTGGTAAACTGCCGGTTCCTTGGCCGACTCTGGTAACGACGCTGACTTATGGTGTTCAGTGCTTTGCTC
GTTATCCGGACCATATGAAGCAGCATGACTTCTTCAAGTCCGCCATGCCGGAAGGCTATGTGCAGGAACG
CACGATTTCCTTTAAGGATGACGGCACGTACAAAACGCGTGCGGAAGTGAAATTTGAAGGCGATACCCTG
GTAAACCGCATTGAGCTGAAAGGCATTGACTTTAAAGAGGACGGCAATATCCTGGGCCATAAGCTGGAAT
ACAATTTTAACAGCCACAATGTTTACATCACCGCCGATAAACAAAAAAATGGCATTAAAGCGAATTTTAA
AATTCGCCACAACGTGGAGGATGGCAGCGTGCAGCTGGCTGATCACTACCAGCAAAACACTCCAATCGGT
GATGGTCCTGTTCTGCTGCCAGACAATCACTATCTGAGCACGCAAAGCGTTCTGTCTAAAGATCCGAACG
AGAAACGCGATCATATGGTTCTGCTGGAGTTCGTAACCGCAGCGGGCATCACGCATGGTATGGATGAACT
GTACAAATGACCAGGCATCAAATAAAACGAAAGGCTCAGTCGAAAGACTGGGCCTTTCGTTTTATCTGTT
GTTTGTCGGTGAACGCTCTCTACTAGAGTCACACTGGCTCACCTTCGGGTGGGCCTTTCTGCGTTTATAC
ACCTGCCACCCAGAGCGCGCCGCACGGCGTGGTGTTCCTGCATGTGACATACGTGCCTGCCCAAGAGAAG
AATTTCACAACCGCCCCTGCCATCTGCCACGACGGCAAGGCCCACTTCCCAAGAGAGGGCGTTTTCGTTT
CCAATGGCACACACTGGTTCGTGACACAAAGAAACTTCTACGAACCCCAGATTATCACCACCGACAACAC
CTTCGTGAGTGGCAATTGTGACGTGGTCATCGGAATCGTGAACAACACAGTGTACGACCCTCTGCAACCT
GAGCTGGACTCTTTTAAGGAAGAGCTGGACAAGTACTTTAAAAACCACACCAGCCCCGATGTGGACCTGG
GCGACATCAGTGGCATTAACGCCAGCGTGGTGAACATCCAAAAGGAAATCGACAGACTGAACGAGGTGGC
CAAGAACCTGAACGAGTCCCTGATCGACCTGCAGGAGCTCGGCAAATACGAGCAGGGATCCGGATACATC
CCCGAGGCCCCCAGAGATGGCCAGGCCTACGTGCGGAAGGACGGCGAGTGGGTACTGCTGAGCACATTCC
TGGGCAGATCCGACTACAAAGACCATGACGGTGATTATAAAGATCATGACATCGATTACAAGGATGACGA
TGACAAGAGCGCCTGGTCCCACCCCCAGTTCGAGAAGGGATCCCTGGAGGTGCTGTTCCAGGGCCCAGGC
GGCGGCGGTAGTGGAGGGGGCGGATCTGGCGGCTCAGCTGCTGTGGGCCAGGACACGCAGGAGGTCATCG
TGGTGCCACACTCCTTGCCCTTTAAGGTGGTGGTGATCTCAGCCATCCTGGCCCTGGTGGTGCTCACCAT
CATCTCCCTTATCATCCTCATCATGCTTTGGCAGAAGAAGCCACGT
